>Addgene plasmid #210133 | lentiCRISPR v2-sgNCKAP1-1 | addgene full sequence | sequence record 413638 | Addgene NGS Result
ATGGTGATGCGGTTTTGGCAGTACATCAATGGGCGTGGATAGCGGTTTGACTCACGGGGATTTCCAAGTC
TCCACCCCATTGACGTCAATGGGAGTTTGTTTTGGCACCAAAATCAACGGGACTTTCCAAAATGTCGTAA
CAACTCCGCCCCATTGACGCAAATGGGCGGTAGGCGTGTACGGTGGGAGGTCTATATAAGCAGCGCGTTT
TGCCTGTACTGGGTCTCTCTGGTTAGACCAGATCTGAGCCTGGGAGCTCTCTGGCTAACTAGGGAACCCA
CTGCTTAAGCCTCAATAAAGCTTGCCTTGAGTGCTTCAAGTAGTGTGTGCCCGTCTGTTGTGTGACTCTG
GTAACTAGAGATCCCTCAGACCCTTTTAGTCAGTGTGGAAAATCTCTAGCAGTGGCGCCCGAACAGGGAC
TTGAAAGCGAAAGGGAAACCAGAGGAGCTCTCTCGACGCAGGACTCGGCTTGCTGAAGCGCGCACGGCAA
GAGGCGAGGGGCGGCGACTGGTGAGTACGCCAAAAATTTTGACTAGCGGAGGCTAGAAGGAGAGAGATGG
GTGCGAGAGCGTCAGTATTAAGCGGGGGAGAATTAGATCGCGATGGGAAAAAATTCGGTTAAGGCCAGGG
GGAAAGAAAAAATATAAATTAAAACATATAGTATGGGCAAGCAGGGAGCTAGAACGATTCGCAGTTAATC
CTGGCCTGTTAGAAACATCAGAAGGCTGTAGACAAATACTGGGACAGCTACAACCATCCCTTCAGACAGG
ATCAGAAGAACTTAGATCATTATATAATACAGTAGCAACCCTCTATTGTGTGCATCAAAGGATAGAGATA
AAAGACACCAAGGAAGCTTTAGACAAGATAGAGGAAGAGCAAAACAAAAGTAAGACCACCGCACAGCAAG
CGGCCGCTGATCTTCAGACCTGGAGGAGGAGATATGAGGGACAATTGGAGAAGTGAATTATATAAATATA
AAGTAGTAAAAATTGAACCATTAGGAGTAGCACCCACCAAGGCAAAGAGAAGAGTGGTGCAGAGAGAAAA
AAGAGCAGTGGGAATAGGAGCTTTGTTCCTTGGGTTCTTGGGAGCAGCAGGAAGCACTATGGGCGCAGCG
TCAATGACGCTGACGGTACAGGCCAGACAATTATTGTCTGGTATAGTGCAGCAGCAGAACAATTTGCTGA
GGGCTATTGAGGCGCAACAGCATCTGTTGCAACTCACAGTCTGGGGCATCAAGCAGCTCCAGGCAAGAAT
CCTGGCTGTGGAAAGATACCTAAAGGATCAACAGCTCCTGGGGATTTGGGGTTGCTCTGGAAAACTCATT
TGCACCACTGCTGTGCCTTGGAATGCTAGTTGGAGTAATAAATCTCTGGAACAGATTTGGAATCACACGA
CCTGGATGGAGTGGGACAGAGAAATTAACAATTACACAAGCTTAATACACTCCTTAATTGAAGAATCGCA
AAACCAGCAAGAAAAGAATGAACAAGAATTATTGGAATTAGATAAATGGGCAAGTTTGTGGAATTGGTTT
AACATAACAAATTGGCTGTGGTATATAAAATTATTCATAATGATAGTAGGAGGCTTGGTAGGTTTAAGAA
TAGTTTTTGCTGTACTTTCTATAGTGAATAGAGTTAGGCAGGGATATTCACCATTATCGTTTCAGACCCA
CCTCCCAACCCCGAGGGGACCCGACAGGCCCGAAGGAATAGAAGAAGAAGGTGGAGAGAGAGACAGAGAC
AGATCCATTCGATTAGTGAACGGATCGGCACTGCGTGCGCCAATTCTGCAGACAAATGGCAGTATTCATC
CACAATTTTAAAAGAAAAGGGGGGATTGGGGGGTACAGTGCAGGGGAAAGAATAGTAGACATAATAGCAA
CAGACATACAAACTAAAGAATTACAAAAACAAATTACAAAAATTCAAAATTTTCGGGTTTATTACAGGGA
CAGCAGAGATCCAGTTTGGTTAATTAAGGTACCGAGGGCCTATTTCCCATGATTCCTTCATATTTGCATA
TACGATACAAGGCTGTTAGAGAGATAATTAGAATTAATTTGACTGTAAACACAAAGATATTAGTACAAAA
TACGTGACGTAGAAAGTAATAATTTCTTGGGTAGTTTGCAGTTTTAAAATTATGTTTTAAAATGGACTAT
CATATGCTTACCGTAACTTGAAAGTATTTCGATTTCTTGGCTTTATATATCTTGTGGAAAGGACGAAACA
CCGCTCACCATCCTCAACGACCGGTTTTAGAGCTAGAAATAGCAAGTTAAAATAAGGCTAGTCCGTTATC
AACTTGAAAAAGTGGCACCGAGTCGGTGCTTTTTTGAATTCGCTAGCTAGGTCTTGAAAGGAGTGGGAAT
TGGCTCCGGTGCCCGTCAGTGGGCAGAGCGCACATCGCCCACAGTCCCCGAGAAGTTGGGGGGAGGGGTC
GGCAATTGATCCGGTGCCTAGAGAAGGTGGCGCGGGGTAAACTGGGAAAGTGATGTCGTGTACTGGCTCC
GCCTTTTTCCCGAGGGTGGGGGAGAACCGTATATAAGTGCAGTAGTCGCCGTGAACGTTCTTTTTCGCAA
CGGGTTTGCCGCCAGAACACAGGACCGGTTCTAGAGCGCTGCCACCATGGACAAGAAGTACAGCATCGGC
CTGGACATCGGCACCAACTCTGTGGGCTGGGCCGTGATCACCGACGAGTACAAGGTGCCCAGCAAGAAAT
TCAAGGTGCTGGGCAACACCGACCGGCACAGCATCAAGAAGAACCTGATCGGAGCCCTGCTGTTCGACAG
CGGCGAAACAGCCGAGGCCACCCGGCTGAAGAGAACCGCCAGAAGAAGATACACCAGACGGAAGAACCGG
ATCTGCTATCTGCAAGAGATCTTCAGCAACGAGATGGCCAAGGTGGACGACAGCTTCTTCCACAGACTGG
AAGAGTCCTTCCTGGTGGAAGAGGATAAGAAGCACGAGCGGCACCCCATCTTCGGCAACATCGTGGACGA
GGTGGCCTACCACGAGAAGTACCCCACCATCTACCACCTGAGAAAGAAACTGGTGGACAGCACCGACAAG
GCCGACCTGCGGCTGATCTATCTGGCCCTGGCCCACATGATCAAGTTCCGGGGCCACTTCCTGATCGAGG
GCGACCTGAACCCCGACAACAGCGACGTGGACAAGCTGTTCATCCAGCTGGTGCAGACCTACAACCAGCT
GTTCGAGGAAAACCCCATCAACGCCAGCGGCGTGGACGCCAAGGCCATCCTGTCTGCCAGACTGAGCAAG
AGCAGACGGCTGGAAAATCTGATCGCCCAGCTGCCCGGCGAGAAGAAGAATGGCCTGTTCGGAAACCTGA
TTGCCCTGAGCCTGGGCCTGACCCCCAACTTCAAGAGCAACTTCGACCTGGCCGAGGATGCCAAACTGCA
GCTGAGCAAGGACACCTACGACGACGACCTGGACAACCTGCTGGCCCAGATCGGCGACCAGTACGCCGAC
CTGTTTCTGGCCGCCAAGAACCTGTCCGACGCCATCCTGCTGAGCGACATCCTGAGAGTGAACACCGAGA
TCACCAAGGCCCCCCTGAGCGCCTCTATGATCAAGAGATACGACGAGCACCACCAGGACCTGACCCTGCT
GAAAGCTCTCGTGCGGCAGCAGCTGCCTGAGAAGTACAAAGAGATTTTCTTCGACCAGAGCAAGAACGGC
TACGCCGGCTACATTGACGGCGGAGCCAGCCAGGAAGAGTTCTACAAGTTCATCAAGCCCATCCTGGAAA
AGATGGACGGCACCGAGGAACTGCTCGTGAAGCTGAACAGAGAGGACCTGCTGCGGAAGCAGCGGACCTT
CGACAACGGCAGCATCCCCCACCAGATCCACCTGGGAGAGCTGCACGCCATTCTGCGGCGGCAGGAAGAT
TTTTACCCATTCCTGAAGGACAACCGGGAAAAGATCGAGAAGATCCTGACCTTCCGCATCCCCTACTACG
TGGGCCCTCTGGCCAGGGGAAACAGCAGATTCGCCTGGATGACCAGAAAGAGCGAGGAAACCATCACCCC
CTGGAACTTCGAGGAAGTGGTGGACAAGGGCGCTTCCGCCCAGAGCTTCATCGAGCGGATGACCAACTTC
GATAAGAACCTGCCCAACGAGAAGGTGCTGCCCAAGCACAGCCTGCTGTACGAGTACTTCACCGTGTATA
ACGAGCTGACCAAAGTGAAATACGTGACCGAGGGAATGAGAAAGCCCGCCTTCCTGAGCGGCGAGCAGAA
AAAGGCCATCGTGGACCTGCTGTTCAAGACCAACCGGAAAGTGACCGTGAAGCAGCTGAAAGAGGACTAC
TTCAAGAAAATCGAGTGCTTCGACTCCGTGGAAATCTCCGGCGTGGAAGATCGGTTCAACGCCTCCCTGG
GCACATACCACGATCTGCTGAAAATTATCAAGGACAAGGACTTCCTGGACAATGAGGAAAACGAGGACAT
TCTGGAAGATATCGTGCTGACCCTGACACTGTTTGAGGACAGAGAGATGATCGAGGAACGGCTGAAAACC
TATGCCCACCTGTTCGACGACAAAGTGATGAAGCAGCTGAAGCGGCGGAGATACACCGGCTGGGGCAGGC
TGAGCCGGAAGCTGATCAACGGCATCCGGGACAAGCAGTCCGGCAAGACAATCCTGGATTTCCTGAAGTC
CGACGGCTTCGCCAACAGAAACTTCATGCAGCTGATCCACGACGACAGCCTGACCTTTAAAGAGGACATC
CAGAAAGCCCAGGTGTCCGGCCAGGGCGATAGCCTGCACGAGCACATTGCCAATCTGGCCGGCAGCCCCG
CCATTAAGAAGGGCATCCTGCAGACAGTGAAGGTGGTGGACGAGCTCGTGAAAGTGATGGGCCGGCACAA
GCCCGAGAACATCGTGATCGAAATGGCCAGAGAGAACCAGACCACCCAGAAGGGACAGAAGAACAGCCGC
GAGAGAATGAAGCGGATCGAAGAGGGCATCAAAGAGCTGGGCAGCCAGATCCTGAAAGAACACCCCGTGG
AAAACACCCAGCTGCAGAACGAGAAGCTGTACCTGTACTACCTGCAGAATGGGCGGGATATGTACGTGGA
CCAGGAACTGGACATCAACCGGCTGTCCGACTACGATGTGGACCATATCGTGCCTCAGAGCTTTCTGAAG
GACGACTCCATCGACAACAAGGTGCTGACCAGAAGCGACAAGAACCGGGGCAAGAGCGACAACGTGCCCT
CCGAAGAGGTCGTGAAGAAGATGAAGAACTACTGGCGGCAGCTGCTGAACGCCAAGCTGATTACCCAGAG
AAAGTTCGACAATCTGACCAAGGCCGAGAGAGGCGGCCTGAGCGAACTGGATAAGGCCGGCTTCATCAAG
AGACAGCTGGTGGAAACCCGGCAGATCACAAAGCACGTGGCACAGATCCTGGACTCCCGGATGAACACTA
AGTACGACGAGAATGACAAGCTGATCCGGGAAGTGAAAGTGATCACCCTGAAGTCCAAGCTGGTGTCCGA
TTTCCGGAAGGATTTCCAGTTTTACAAAGTGCGCGAGATCAACAACTACCACCACGCCCACGACGCCTAC
CTGAACGCCGTCGTGGGAACCGCCCTGATCAAAAAGTACCCTAAGCTGGAAAGCGAGTTCGTGTACGGCG
ACTACAAGGTGTACGACGTGCGGAAGATGATCGCCAAGAGCGAGCAGGAAATCGGCAAGGCTACCGCCAA
GTACTTCTTCTACAGCAACATCATGAACTTTTTCAAGACCGAGATTACCCTGGCCAACGGCGAGATCCGG
AAGCGGCCTCTGATCGAGACAAACGGCGAAACCGGGGAGATCGTGTGGGATAAGGGCCGGGATTTTGCCA
CCGTGCGGAAAGTGCTGAGCATGCCCCAAGTGAATATCGTGAAAAAGACCGAGGTGCAGACAGGCGGCTT
CAGCAAAGAGTCTATCCTGCCCAAGAGGAACAGCGATAAGCTGATCGCCAGAAAGAAGGACTGGGACCCT
AAGAAGTACGGCGGCTTCGACAGCCCCACCGTGGCCTATTCTGTGCTGGTGGTGGCCAAAGTGGAAAAGG
GCAAGTCCAAGAAACTGAAGAGTGTGAAAGAGCTGCTGGGGATCACCATCATGGAAAGAAGCAGCTTCGA
GAAGAATCCCATCGACTTTCTGGAAGCCAAGGGCTACAAAGAAGTGAAAAAGGACCTGATCATCAAGCTG
CCTAAGTACTCCCTGTTCGAGCTGGAAAACGGCCGGAAGAGAATGCTGGCCTCTGCCGGCGAACTGCAGA
AGGGAAACGAACTGGCCCTGCCCTCCAAATATGTGAACTTCCTGTACCTGGCCAGCCACTATGAGAAGCT
GAAGGGCTCCCCCGAGGATAATGAGCAGAAACAGCTGTTTGTGGAACAGCACAAGCACTACCTGGACGAG
ATCATCGAGCAGATCAGCGAGTTCTCCAAGAGAGTGATCCTGGCCGACGCTAATCTGGACAAAGTGCTGT
CCGCCTACAACAAGCACCGGGATAAGCCCATCAGAGAGCAGGCCGAGAATATCATCCACCTGTTTACCCT
GACCAATCTGGGAGCCCCTGCCGCCTTCAAGTACTTTGACACCACCATCGACCGGAAGAGGTACACCAGC
ACCAAAGAGGTGCTGGACGCCACCCTGATCCACCAGAGCATCACCGGCCTGTACGAGACACGGATCGACC
TGTCTCAGCTGGGAGGCGACAAGCGACCTGCCGCCACAAAGAAGGCTGGACAGGCTAAGAAGAAGAAAGA
TTACAAAGACGATGACGATAAGGGATCCGGCGCAACAAACTTCTCTCTGCTGAAACAAGCCGGAGATGTC
GAAGAGAATCCTGGACCGACCGAGTACAAGCCCACGGTGCGCCTCGCCACCCGCGACGACGTCCCCAGGG
CCGTACGCACCCTCGCCGCCGCGTTCGCCGACTACCCCGCCACGCGCCACACCGTCGATCCGGACCGCCA
CATCGAGCGGGTCACCGAGCTGCAAGAACTCTTCCTCACGCGCGTCGGGCTCGACATCGGCAAGGTGTGG
GTCGCGGACGACGGCGCCGCGGTGGCGGTCTGGACCACGCCGGAGAGCGTCGAAGCGGGGGCGGTGTTCG
CCGAGATCGGCCCGCGCATGGCCGAGTTGAGCGGTTCCCGGCTGGCCGCGCAGCAACAGATGGAAGGCCT
CCTGGCGCCGCACCGGCCCAAGGAGCCCGCGTGGTTCCTGGCCACCGTCGGAGTCTCGCCCGACCACCAG
GGCAAGGGTCTGGGCAGCGCCGTCGTGCTCCCCGGAGTGGAGGCGGCCGAGCGCGCCGGGGTGCCCGCCT
TCCTGGAGACCTCCGCGCCCCGCAACCTCCCCTTCTACGAGCGGCTCGGCTTCACCGTCACCGCCGACGT
CGAGGTGCCCGAAGGACCGCGCACCTGGTGCATGACCCGCAAGCCCGGTGCCTGAACGCGTTAAGTCGAC
AATCAACCTCTGGATTACAAAATTTGTGAAAGATTGACTGGTATTCTTAACTATGTTGCTCCTTTTACGC
TATGTGGATACGCTGCTTTAATGCCTTTGTATCATGCTATTGCTTCCCGTATGGCTTTCATTTTCTCCTC
CTTGTATAAATCCTGGTTGCTGTCTCTTTATGAGGAGTTGTGGCCCGTTGTCAGGCAACGTGGCGTGGTG
TGCACTGTGTTTGCTGACGCAACCCCCACTGGTTGGGGCATTGCCACCACCTGTCAGCTCCTTTCCGGGA
CTTTCGCTTTCCCCCTCCCTATTGCCACGGCGGAACTCATCGCCGCCTGCCTTGCCCGCTGCTGGACAGG
GGCTCGGCTGTTGGGCACTGACAATTCCGTGGTGTTGTCGGGGAAATCATCGTCCTTTCCTTGGCTGCTC
GCCTGTGTTGCCACCTGGATTCTGCGCGGGACGTCCTTCTGCTACGTCCCTTCGGCCCTCAATCCAGCGG
ACCTTCCTTCCCGCGGCCTGCTGCCGGCTCTGCGGCCTCTTCCGCGTCTTCGCCTTCGCCCTCAGACGAG
TCGGATCTCCCTTTGGGCCGCCTCCCCGCGTCGACTTTAAGACCAATGACTTACAAGGCAGCTGTAGATC
TTAGCCACTTTTTAAAAGAAAAGGGGGGACTGGAAGGGCTAATTCACTCCCAACGAAGACAAGATCTGCT
TTTTGCTTGTACTGGGTCTCTCTGGTTAGACCAGATCTGAGCCTGGGAGCTCTCTGGCTAACTAGGGAAC
CCACTGCTTAAGCCTCAATAAAGCTTGCCTTGAGTGCTTCAAGTAGTGTGTGCCCGTCTGTTGTGTGACT
CTGGTAACTAGAGATCCCTCAGACCCTTTTAGTCAGTGTGGAAAATCTCTAGCAGGGCCCGTTTAAACCC
GCTGATCAGCCTCGACTGTGCCTTCTAGTTGCCAGCCATCTGTTGTTTGCCCCTCCCCCGTGCCTTCCTT
GACCCTGGAAGGTGCCACTCCCACTGTCCTTTCCTAATAAAATGAGGAAATTGCATCGCATTGTCTGAGT
AGGTGTCATTCTATTCTGGGGGGTGGGGTGGGGCAGGACAGCAAGGGGGAGGATTGGGAAGACAATAGCA
GGCATGCTGGGGATGCGGTGGGCTCTATGGCTTCTGAGGCGGAAAGAACCAGCTGGGGCTCTAGGGGGTA
TCCCC
[124 nt withheld, positions 8686-8809]
C
[91 nt withheld, positions 8811-8901]
A
[49 nt withheld, positions 8903-8951]
CCTTTGACGTTGGAGTCCACGTTCTTT
[37 nt withheld, positions 8979-9015]
ACCCTATCTCGGTCTATTCTTTTGATTTATAAGGGATTTTGCCGATTTCGGCCTATTGGTTAAAAAATGA
GCTGATTTAACAAAAATTTAACGCGAATTAATTCTGTGGAATGTGTGTCAGTTAGGGTGTGGAAAGTCCC
CAGGCTCCCCAGCAGGCAGAAGTATGCAAAGCATGCATCTCAATTAGTCAGCAACCAGGTGTGGAAAGTC
CCCAGGCTCCCCAGCAGGCAGAAGTATGCAAAGCATGCATCTCAATTAGTCAGCAACCATAGTCCCGCCC
CTAACTCCGCCCATCCCGCCCCTAACTCCGCCCAGTTCCGCCCATTCTCCGCCCCATGGCTGACTAATTT
TTTTTATTTATGCAGAGGCCGAGGCCGCCTCTGCCTCTGAGCTATTCCAGAAGTAGTGAGGAGGCTTTTT
TGGAGGCCTAGGCTTTTGCAAAAAGCTCCCGGGAGCTTGTATATCCATTTTCGGATCTGATCAGCACGTG
TTGACAATTAATCATCGGCATAGTATATCGGCATAGTATAATACGACAAGGTGAGGAACTAAACCATGGC
CAAGTTGACCAGTGCCGTTCCGGTGCTCACCGCGCGCGACGTCGCCGGAGCGGTCGAGTTCTGGACCGAC
CGGCTCGGGTTCTCCCGGGACTTCGTGGAGGACGACTTCGCCGGTGTGGTCCGGGACGACGTGACCCTGT
TCATCAGCGCGGTCCAGGACCAGGTGGTGCCGGACAACACCCTGGCCTGGGTGTGGGTGCGCGGCCTGGA
CGAGCTGTACGCCGAGTGGTCGGAGGTCGTGTCCACGAACTTCCGGGACGCCTCCGGGCCGGCCATGACC
GAGATCGGCGAGCAGCCGTGGGGGCGGGAGTTCGCCCTGCGCGACCCGGCCGGCAACTGCGTGCACTTCG
TGGCCGAGGAGCAGGACTGACACGTGCTACGAGATTTCGATTCCACCGCCGCCTTCTATGAAAGGTTGGG
CTTCGGAATCGTTTTCCGGGACGCCGGCTGGATGATCCTCCAGCGCGGGGATCTCATGCTGGAGTTCTTC
GCCCACCCCAACTTGTTTATTGCAGCTTATAATGGTTACAAATAAAGCAATAGCATCACAAATTTCACAA
ATAAAGCATTTTTTTCACTGCATTCTAGTTGTGGTTTGTCCAAACTCATCAATGTATCTTATCATGTCTG
TATACCGTCGACCTCTAGCTAGAGCTTGGCGTAATCATGGTCATAGCTGTTTCCTGTGTGAAATTGTTAT
CCGCTCACAATTCCACACAACATACGAGCCGGAAGCATAAAGTGTAAAGCCTGGGGTGCCTAATGAGTGA
GCTAACTCACATTAATTGCGTTGCGCTCACTGCCCGCTTTCCAGTCGGGAAACCTGTCGTGCCAGCTGCA
TTAATGAATCGGCCAACGCGCGGGGAGAGGCGGTTTGCGTATTGGGCGCTCTTCCGCTTCCTCGCTCACT
GACTCGCTGCGCTCGGTCGTTCGGCTGCGGCGAGCGGTATCAGCTCACTCAAAGGCGGTAATACGGTTAT
CCACAGAATCAGGGGATAACGCAGGAAAGAACATGTGAGCAAAAGGCCAGCAAAAGGCCAGGAACCGTAA
AAAGGCCGCGTTGCTGGCGTTTTTCCATAGGCTCCGCCCCCCTGACGAGCATCACAAAAATCGACGCTCA
AGTCAGAGGTGGCGAAACCCGACAGGACTATAAAGATACCAGGCGTTTCCCCCTGGAAGCTCCCTCGTGC
GCTCTCCTGTTCCGACCCTGCCGCTTACCGGATACCTGTCCGCCTTTCTCCCTTCGGGAAGCGTGGCGCT
TTCTCATAGCTCACGCTGTAGGTATCTCAGTTCGGTGTAGGTCGTTCGCTCCAAGCTGGGCTGTGTGCAC
GAACCCCCCGTTCAGCCCGACCGCTGCGCCTTATCCGGTAACTATCGTCTTGAGTCCAACCCGGTAAGAC
ACGACTTATCGCCACTGGCAGCAGCCACTGGTAACAGGATTAGCAGAGCGAGGTATGTAGGCGGTGCTAC
AGAGTTCTTGAAGTGGTGGCCTAACTACGGCTACACTAGAAGAACAGTATTTGGTATCTGCGCTCTGCTG
AAGCCAGTTACCTTCGGAAAAAGAGTTGGTAGCTCTTGATCCGGCAAACAAACCACCGCTGGTAGCGGTG
GTTTTTTTGTTTGCAAGCAGCAGATTACGCGCAGAAAAAAAGGATCTCAAGAAGATCCTTTGATCTTTTC
TACGGGGTCTGACGCTCAGTGGAACGAAAACTCACGTTAAGGGATTTTGGTCATGAGATTATCAAAAAGG
ATCTTCACCTAGATCCTTTTAAATTAAAAATGAAGTTTTAAATCAATCTAAAGTATATATGAGTAAACTT
GGTCTGACAGTTACCAATGCTTAATCAGTGAGGCACCTATCTCAGCGATCTGTCTATTTCGTTCATCCAT
AGTTGCCTGACTCCCCGTCGTGTAGATAACTACGATACGGGAGGGCTTACCATCTGGCCCCAGTGCTGCA
ATGATACCGCGAGACCCACGCTCACCGGCTCCAGATTTATCAGCAATAAACCAGCCAGCCGGAAGGGCCG
AGCGCAGAAGTGGTCCTGCAACTTTATCCGCCTCCATCCAGTCTATTAATTGTTGCCGGGAAGCTAGAGT
AAGTAGTTCGCCAGTTAATAGTTTGCGCAACGTTGTTGCCATTGCTACAGGCATCGTGGTGTCACGCTCG
TCGTTTGGTATGGCTTCATTCAGCTCCGGTTCCCAACGATCAAGGCGAGTTACATGATCCCCCATGTTGT
GCAAAAAAGCGGTTAGCTCCTTCGGTCCTCCGATCGTTGTCAGAAGTAAGTTGGCCGCAGTGTTATCACT
CATGGTTATGGCAGCACTGCATAATTCTCTTACTGTCATGCCATCCGTAAGATGCTTTTCTGTGACTGGT
GAGTACTCAACCAAGTCATTCTGAGAATAGTGTATGCGGCGACCGAGTTGCTCTTGCCCGGCGTCAATAC
GGGATAATACCGCGCCACATAGCAGAACTTTAAAAGTGCTCATCATTGGAAAACGTTCTTCGGGGCGAAA
ACTCTCAAGGATCTTACCGCTGTTGAGATCCAGTTCGATGTAACCCACTCGTGCACCCAACTGATCTTCA
GCATCTTTTACTTTCACCAGCGTTTCTGGGTGAGCAAAAACAGGAAGGCAAAATGCCGCAAAAAAGGGAA
TAAGGGCGACACGGAAATGTTGAATACTCATACTCTTCCTTTTTCAATATTATTGAAGCATTTATCAGGG
TTATTGTCTCATGAGCGGATACATATTTGAATGTATTTAGAAAAATAAACAAATAGGGGTTCCGCGCACA
TTTCCCCGAAAAGTGCCACCTGACGTCGACGGATCGGGAGATCTCCCGATCCCCTATGGTGCACTCTCAG
TACAATCTGCTCTGATGCCGCATAGTTAAGCCAGTATCTGCTCCCTGCTTGTGTGTTGGAGGTCGCTGAG
TAGTGCGCGAGCAAAATTTAAGCTACAACAAGGCAAGGCTTGACCGACAATTGCATGAAGAATCTGCTTA
GGGTTAGGCGTTTTGCGCTGCTTCGCGATGTACGGGCCAGATATACGCGTTGACATTGATTATTGACTAG
TTATTAATAGTAATCAATTACGGGGTCATTAGTTCATAGCCCATATATGGAGTTCCGCGTTACATAACTT
ACGGTAAATGGCCCGCCTGGCTGACCGCCCAACGACCCCCGCCCATTGACGTCAATAATGACGTATGTTC
CCATAGTAACGCCAATAGGGACTTTCCATTGACGTCAATGGGTGGAGTATTTACGGTAAACTGCCCACTT
GGCAGTACATCAAGTGTATCATATGCCAAGTACGCCCCCTATTGACGTCAATGACGGTAAATGGCCCGCC
TGGCATTATGCCCAGTACATGACCTTATGGGACTTTCCTACTTGGCAGTACATCTACGTATTAGTCATCG
CTATTACC
Features (pLannotate 1.2.2; 33 found; start..end, strand, type, name):
      4..203     +  promoter       CMV promoter: human cytomegalovirus (CMV) immediate early promoter
    221..401     +  LTR            5' LTR (truncated): truncated 5' long terminal repeat (LTR) from HIV-1
    448..573     +  misc_feature   HIV-1 Ψ: packaging signal of human immunodeficiency virus type 1
    557..920     +  CDS            HIV-1 gag (fragment): gag protein from human immunodeficiency virus 1; gag
   1066..1299    +  misc_feature   RRE: The Rev response element (RRE) of HIV-1 allows for Rev-dependent mRNA export from the nucleus to the cytoplasm.
   1676..1776    +  CDS            Rev (fragment): human immunodeficiency virus 1 (HIV-1) Rev protein; rev; enhances nuclear export of unspliced and incompletely spliced viral mRNAs
   1826..1943    +  misc_feature   cPPT/CTS: central polypurine tract and central termination sequence of HIV-1
   1994..2234    +  promoter       U6 promoter: RNA polymerase III promoter for human U6 snRNA
   2264..2339    +  misc_RNA       gRNA scaffold: guide RNA scaffold for the Streptococcus pyogenes CRISPR/Cas9 system
   2357..2375    +  CDS            small t antigen (fragment): SV40 (simian virus 40) small t antigen
   2401..2612    +  promoter       EF-1α core promoter: core promoter for human elongation factor EF-1α
   2637..6740    +  CDS            Cas9: Cas9 (Csn1) endonuclease from the Streptococcus pyogenes Type II CRISPR/Cas system generates RNA-guided double strand breaks in DNA
   6878..7475    +  CDS            PuroR (fragment): puromycin N-acetyltransferase; pac from Streptomyces; confers resistance to puromycin
   7491..8079    +  misc_feature   WPRE: woodchuck hepatitis virus posttranscriptional regulatory element
   8130..8149    +  misc_feature   cPPT/CTS (fragment): central polypurine tract and central termination sequence of HIV-1
   8151..8384    +  LTR            3' LTR (ΔU3): self-inactivating 3' long terminal repeat (LTR) from HIV-1
   8416..8640    +  polyA_signal   bGH poly(A) signal: bovine growth hormone polyadenylation signal
   8644..8665    +  promoter       SV40 promoter (fragment): SV40 enhancer and early promoter
   8686..9114    +  rep_origin     f1 ori (sequence partly withheld): f1 bacteriophage origin of replication; arrow indicates direction of (+) strand synthesis
   9128..9457    +  promoter       SV40 promoter: SV40 enhancer and early promoter
   9505..9552    +  promoter       EM7 promoter: synthetic bacterial promoter&nbsp
   9571..9945    +  CDS            BleoR: antibiotic-binding protein; Sh ble from Streptoalloteichus hindustanus; confers resistance to bleomycin, phleomycin, and Zeocin™
   9955..10080   +  CDS            ble (fragment): BLE_KLEPN - Experimental evidence at protein level: Swiss-Prot protein existence level 1. Binding protein with a strong affinity to the bleomycin family of antibiotics. Binds to CL990; an antimitotic-antibiotic compound. From Klebsiella pneumoniae.
  10075..10196   +  polyA_signal   SV40 poly(A) signal: SV40 polyadenylation signal
  10267..10289   -  protein_bind   lac operator (fragment): The lac repressor binds to the lac operator to inhibit transcription in E. coli. This inhibition can be relieved by adding lactose or isopropyl-β-D-thiogalactopyranoside (IPTG). lac repressor encoded by lacI
  10293..10323   -  promoter       lac promoter: promoter for the E. coli lac operon
  10338..10359   -  protein_bind   CAP binding site: CAP binding activates transcription in the presence of cAMP. E. coli catabolite activator protein
  10372..10464   -  CDS            lacI (fragment): lac repressor; lacI; The lac repressor binds to the lac operator to inhibit transcription in E. coli. This inhibition can be relieved by adding lactose or isopropyl-β-D-thiogalactopyranoside (IPTG).
  10647..11235   -  rep_origin     ori: high-copy-number ColE1/pMB1/pBR322/pUC origin of replication
  11406..12266   -  CDS            AmpR: β-lactamase; bla; confers resistance to ampicillin, carbenicillin, and related antibiotics
  12267..12371   -  promoter       AmpR promoter: bla
  12430..12482   -  misc_feature   bom (fragment): basis of mobility region from pBR322
  12637..3       +  enhancer       CMV enhancer (across the origin): human cytomegalovirus immediate early enhancer
