[The description below was written by a language model from this plasmid's Addgene catalogue record and pLannotate feature annotations shown in this document.]
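Description:
lentiCRISPR v2-sgNCKAP1-1 is a third-generation, self-inactivating HIV-1-based lentiviral CRISPR plasmid built on the lentiCRISPR v2 backbone, designed to knock out human NCKAP1 (Nck-associated protein 1, also known as NAP1 or HEM2) in mammalian cells. It is propagated in E. coli as a high-copy plasmid through a ColE1/pUC-type origin with ampicillin selection (AmpR), and it also carries an f1 origin. The catalogue lists a nominal size of about 12 kb, whereas the sequenced record is roughly 13 kb.

The viral genome is transcribed in packaging cells from a CMV enhancer/promoter fused to a truncated 5' LTR. It includes the Ψ packaging signal, a gag fragment, the RRE for Rev-dependent nuclear export, and the cPPT/CTS. A WPRE lies upstream of the ΔU3 3' LTR, which inactivates LTR promoter activity after integration. Within this unit, a human U6 RNA polymerase III promoter drives a single guide RNA, consisting of an NCKAP1-targeting spacer joined to the Streptococcus pyogenes gRNA scaffold. Downstream, an EF-1α core promoter drives S. pyogenes Cas9, followed by a puromycin N-acetyltransferase coding sequence for selection of transduced cells. The linker between Cas9 and PuroR is not annotated in the feature table. Outside the LTRs, the backbone contains a bGH polyadenylation signal and an SV40/EM7-driven bleomycin/Zeocin resistance cassette.

Delivering guide, nuclease and drug marker from one integrating vector allows stable generation of NCKAP1-deficient cell populations. The "-1" suffix suggests it is one of several guides against the gene. The associated publication concerns actin cytoskeleton vulnerability to disulfide stress and disulfidptosis.
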