Addgene plasmid #210133: lentiCRISPR v2-sgNCKAP1-1
Purpose: knock out NCKAP1 in mammalian cells
Depositing lab: Boyi Gan. Depositing organization: University of Texas MD Anderson Cancer Center. Publication: Actin cytoskeleton vulnerability to disulfide stress mediates disulfidptosis. Liu X, Nie L, Zhang Y, Yan Y, Wang C, Colic M, Olszewski K, Horbath A, Chen X, Lei G, Mao C, Wu S, Zhuang L, Poyurovsky MV, James You M, Hart T, Billadeau DD, Chen J, Gan B. Nat Cell Biol. 2023 Mar;25(3):404-414. doi: 10.1038/s41556-023-01091-2. Epub 2023 Feb 6. PubMed 36747082.
Backbone
  Vector backbone: lentiCRISPR v2
  Backbone manufacturer: Feng Zhang
  Backbone size w/o insert (bp): 12000
  Total vector size (bp): 12000
  Vector type: CRISPR
  Selectable markers: Puromycin
Growth in bacteria
  Bacterial resistance: Ampicillin, 100 μg/mL
  Growth temperature: 37°C
  Growth strain: NEB Stable
  Copy number: High Copy
Gene/Insert
  Gene/Insert name: Nck-associated protein 1 (alt names: NCKAP1; NAP1)
  gRNA/shRNA sequence: CTCACCATCCTCAACGACCG
  Species: H. sapiens (human)
  GenBank ID: NM_013436.5 NM_013436.5
  Entrez Gene: NCKAP1 (a.k.a. HEM2, NAP1, NAP125, p125Nap1)
Terms and licenses: Academic/Nonprofit Terms; Industry Terms: Not Available to Industry
How to cite: lentiCRISPR v2-sgNCKAP1-1 was a gift from Boyi Gan (Addgene plasmid # 210133 ; http://n2t.net/addgene:210133 ; RRID:Addgene_210133)
